>Addgene plasmid #195501 | pU6-sgT-REX17_EF1a-Puro-T2A-BFP | addgene full sequence | sequence record 383853 | Addgene NGS Result
CATGAGCGGATACATATTTGAATGTATTTAGAAAAATAAACAAATAGGGGTTCCGCGCACATTTCCCCGA
AAAGTGCCACCTGACGTCGACGGATCGGGAGATCTCCCGATCCCCTATGGTGCACTCTCAGTACAATCTG
CTCTGATGCCGCATAGTTAAGCCAGTATCTGCTCCCTGCTTGTGTGTTGGAGGTCGCTGAGTAGTGCGCG
AGCAAAATTTAAGCTACAACAAGGCAAGGCTTGACCGACAATTGCATGAAGAATCTGCTTAGGGTTAGGC
GTTTTGCGCTGCTTCGCGATGTACGGGCCAGATATACGCGTTGACATTGATTATTGACTAGTTATTAATA
GTAATCAATTACGGGGTCATTAGTTCATAGCCCATATATGGAGTTCCGCGTTACATAACTTACGGTAAAT
GGCCCGCCTGGCTGACCGCCCAACGACCCCCGCCCATTGACGTCAATAATGACGTATGTTCCCATAGTAA
CGCCAATAGGGACTTTCCATTGACGTCAATGGGTGGAGTATTTACGGTAAACTGCCCACTTGGCAGTACA
TCAAGTGTATCATATGCCAAGTACGCCCCCTATTGACGTCAATGACGGTAAATGGCCCGCCTGGCATTAT
GCCCAGTACATGACCTTATGGGACTTTCCTACTTGGCAGTACATCTACGTATTAGTCATCGCTATTACCA
TGGTGATGCGGTTTTGGCAGTACATCAATGGGCGTGGATAGCGGTTTGACTCACGGGGATTTCCAAGTCT
CCACCCCATTGACGTCAATGGGAGTTTGTTTTGGCACCAAAATCAACGGGACTTTCCAAAATGTCGTAAC
AACTCCGCCCCATTGACGCAAATGGGCGGTAGGCGTGTACGGTGGGAGGTCTATATAAGCAGCGCGTTTT
GCCTGTACTGGGTCTCTCTGGTTAGACCAGATCTGAGCCTGGGAGCTCTCTGGCTAACTAGGGAACCCAC
TGCTTAAGCCTCAATAAAGCTTGCCTTGAGTGCTTCAAGTAGTGTGTGCCCGTCTGTTGTGTGACTCTGG
TAACTAGAGATCCCTCAGACCCTTTTAGTCAGTGTGGAAAATCTCTAGCAGTGGCGCCCGAACAGGGACT
TGAAAGCGAAAGGGAAACCAGAGGAGCTCTCTCGACGCAGGACTCGGCTTGCTGAAGCGCGCACGGCAAG
AGGCGAGGGGCGGCGACTGGTGAGTACGCCAAAAATTTTGACTAGCGGAGGCTAGAAGGAGAGAGATGGG
TGCGAGAGCGTCAGTATTAAGCGGGGGAGAATTAGATCGCGATGGGAAAAAATTCGGTTAAGGCCAGGGG
GAAAGAAAAAATATAAATTAAAACATATAGTATGGGCAAGCAGGGAGCTAGAACGATTCGCAGTTAATCC
TGGCCTGTTAGAAACATCAGAAGGCTGTAGACAAATACTGGGACAGCTACAACCATCCCTTCAGACAGGA
TCAGAAGAACTTAGATCATTATATAATACAGTAGCAACCCTCTATTGTGTGCATCAAAGGATAGAGATAA
AAGACACCAAGGAAGCTTTAGACAAGATAGAGGAAGAGCAAAACAAAAGTAAGACCACCGCACAGCAAGC
GGCCGGCCGCTGATCTTCAGACCTGGAGGAGGAGATATGAGGGACAATTGGAGAAGTGAATTATATAAAT
ATAAAGTAGTAAAAATTGAACCATTAGGAGTAGCACCCACCAAGGCAAAGAGAAGAGTGGTGCAGAGAGA
AAAAAGAGCAGTGGGAATAGGAGCTTTGTTCCTTGGGTTCTTGGGAGCAGCAGGAAGCACTATGGGCGCA
GCGTCAATGACGCTGACGGTACAGGCCAGACAATTATTGTCTGGTATAGTGCAGCAGCAGAACAATTTGC
TGAGGGCTATTGAGGCGCAACAGCATCTGTTGCAACTCACAGTCTGGGGCATCAAGCAGCTCCAGGCAAG
AATCCTGGCTGTGGAAAGATACCTAAAGGATCAACAGCTCCTGGGGATTTGGGGTTGCTCTGGAAAACTC
ATTTGCACCACTGCTGTGCCTTGGAATGCTAGTTGGAGTAATAAATCTCTGGAACAGATTTGGAATCACA
CGACCTGGATGGAGTGGGACAGAGAAATTAACAATTACACAAGCTTAATACACTCCTTAATTGAAGAATC
GCAAAACCAGCAAGAAAAGAATGAACAAGAATTATTGGAATTAGATAAATGGGCAAGTTTGTGGAATTGG
TTTAACATAACAAATTGGCTGTGGTATATAAAATTATTCATAATGATAGTAGGAGGCTTGGTAGGTTTAA
GAATAGTTTTTGCTGTACTTTCTATAGTGAATAGAGTTAGGCAGGGATATTCACCATTATCGTTTCAGAC
CCACCTCCCAACCCCGAGGGGACCCGACAGGCCCGAAGGAATAGAAGAAGAAGGTGGAGAGAGAGACAGA
GACAGATCCATTCGATTAGTGAACGGATCGGCACTGCGTGCGCCAATTCTGCAGACAAATGGCAGTATTC
ATCCACAATTTTAAAAGAAAAGGGGGGATTGGGGGGTACAGTGCAGGGGAAAGAATAGTAGACATAATAG
CAACAGACATACAAACTAAAGAATTACAAAAACAAATTACAAAAATTCAAAATTTTCGGGTTTATTACAG
GGACAGCAGAGATCCAGTTTGGTTAGTACCGGGCCCGCTCTAGAGATCCGACGCGCCATCTCTAGGCCCG
CGCCGGCCCCCTCGCACGGACTTGTGGGAGAAGCTCGGCTACTCCCCTGCCCCGGTTAATTTGCATATAA
TATTTCCTAGTAACTATAGAGGCTTAATGTGCGATAAAAGACAGATAATCTGTTCTTTTTAATACTAGCT
ACATTTTACATGATAGGCTTGGATTTCTATAACTTCGTATAGCATACATTATACGAAGTTATAAACAGCA
CAAAAGGAAACTCACCCTAACTGTAAAGTAATTGTGTGTTTTGAGACTATAAGTATCCCTTGGAGAACCA
CCTTGTTGAGTGGTGTGGATTTCGGCAGGTTTAAGAGCTATGCTGGAAACAGCATAGCAAGTTTAAATAA
GGCTAGTCCGTTATCAACTTGAAAAAGTGGCACCGAGTCGGTGCTTTTTTTCTCGAGTACTAGGATCCAT
TAGGCGGCCGCGTGGATAACCGTATTACCGCCATGCATGTGCCCGTCAGTGGGCAGAGCGCACATCGCCC
ACAGTCCCCGAGAAGTTGGGGGGAGGGGTCGGCAATTGAACCGGTGCCTAGAGAAGGTGGCGCGGGGTAA
ACTGGGAAAGTGATGTCGTGTACTGGCTCCGCCTTTTTCCCGAGGGTGGGGGAGAACCGTATATAAGTGC
AGTAGTCGCCGTGAACGTTCTTTTTCGCAACGGGTTTGCCGCCAGAACACAGGTAAGTGCCGTGTGTGGT
TCCCGCGGGCCTGGCCTCTTTACGGGTTATGGCCCTTGCGTGCCTTGAATTACTTCCACCTGGCTGCAGT
ACGTGATTCTTGATCCCGAGCTTCGGGTTGGAAGTGGGTGGGAGAGTTCGAGGCCTTGCGCTTAAGGAGC
CCCTTCGCCTCGTGCTTGAGTTGAGGCCTGGCCTGGGCGCTGGGGCCGCCGCGTGCGAATCTGGTGGCAC
CTTCGCGCCTGTCTCGCTGCTTTCGATAAGTCTCTAGCCATTTAAAATTTTTGATGACCTGCTGCGACGC
TTTTTTTCTGGCAAGATAGTCTTGTAAATGCGGGCCAAGATCTGCACACTGGTATTTCGGTTTTTGGGGC
CGCGGGCGGCGACGGGGCCCGTGCGTCCCAGCGCACATGTTCGGCGAGGCGGGGCCTGCGAGCGCGGCCA
CCGAGAATCGGACGGGGGTAGTCTCAAGCTGGCCGGCCTGCTCTGGTGCCTGGCCTCGCGCCGCCGTGTA
TCGCCCCGCCCTGGGCGGCAAGGCTGGCCCGGTCGGCACCAGTTGCGTGAGCGGAAAGATGGCCGCTTCC
CGGCCCTGCTGCAGGGAGCTCAAAATGGAGGACGCGGCGCTCGGGAGAGCGGGCGGGTGAGTCACCCACA
CAAAGGAAAAGGGCCTTTCCGTCCTCAGCCGTCGCTTCATGTGACTCCACGGAGTACCGGGCGCCGTCCA
GGCACCTCGATTAGTTCTCGCGCTTTTGGAGTACGTCGTCTTTAGGTTGGGGGGAGGGGTTTTATGCGAT
GGAGTTTCCCCACACTGAGTGGGTGGAGACTGAAGTTAGGCCAGCTTGGCACTTGATGTAATTCTCCTTG
GAATTTGCCCTTTTTGAGTTTGGATCTTGGTTCATTCTCAAGCCTCAGACAGTGGTTCAAAGTTTTTTTC
TTCCATTTCAGGTGTCGTGAGCTAGCCCACCATGACCGAGTACAAGCCCACGGTGCGCCTCGCCACCCGC
GACGACGTCCCCCGGGCCGTACGCACCCTCGCCGCCGCGTTCGCCGACTACCCCGCCACGCGCCACACCG
TCGACCCGGACCGCCACATCGAGCGGGTCACCGAGCTGCAAGAACTCTTCCTCACGCGCGTCGGGCTCGA
CATCGGCAAGGTGTGGGTCGCGGACGACGGCGCCGCGGTGGCGGTCTGGACCACGCCGGAGAGCGTCGAA
GCGGGGGCGGTGTTCGCCGAGATCGGCCCGCGCATGGCCGAGTTGAGCGGTTCCCGGCTGGCCGCGCAGC
AACAGATGGAAGGCCTCCTGGCGCCGCACCGGCCCAAGGAGCCCGCGTGGTTCCTGGCCACCGTCGGCGT
CTCGCCCGACCACCAGGGCAAGGGTCTGGGCAGCGCCGTCGTGCTCCCCGGAGTGGAGGCGGCCGAGCGC
GCCGGGGTGCCCGCCTTCCTGGAGACCTCCGCGCCCCGCAACCTCCCCTTCTACGAGCGGCTCGGCTTCA
CCGTCACCGCCGACGTCGAGGTGCCCGAAGGACCGCGCACCTGGTGCATGACCCGCAAGCCCGGTGCCGG
ATCGGGAGAGGGCAGAGGAAGTCTGCTAACATGCGGTGACGTCGAGGAGAATCCTGGCCCACCGGTCGCC
ACCAGCGAGCTGATTAAGGAGAACATGCACATGAAGCTGTACATGGAGGGCACCGTGGACAACCATCACT
TCAAGTGCACATCCGAGGGCGAAGGCAAGCCCTACGAGGGCACCCAGACCATGAGAATCAAGGTGGTCGA
GGGCGGCCCTCTCCCCTTCGCCTTCGACATCCTGGCTACTAGCTTCCTCTACGGCAGCAAGACCTTCATC
AACCACACCCAGGGCATCCCCGACTTCTTCAAGCAGTCCTTCCCTGAGGGCTTCACATGGGAGAGAGTCA
CCACATACGAAGACGGGGGCGTGCTGACCGCTACCCAGGACACCAGCCTCCAGGACGGCTGCCTCATCTA
CAACGTCAAGATCAGAGGGGTGAACTTCACATCCAACGGCCCTGTGATGCAGAAGAAAACACTCGGCTGG
GAGGCCTTCACCGAGACGCTGTACCCCGCTGACGGCGGCCTGGAAGGCAGAAACGACATGGCCCTGAAGC
TCGTGGGCGGGAGCCATCTGATCGCAAACATCAAGACCACATATAGATCCAAGAAACCCGCTAAGAACCT
CAAGATGCCTGGCGTCTACTATGTGGACTACAGACTGGAAAGAATCAAGGAGGCCAACAACGAGACCTAC
GTCGAGCAGCACGAGGTGGCAGTGGCCAGATACTGCGACCTCCCTAGCAAACTGGGGCACAAGCTTAATT
AAGAATTCGTCGAGGGACCTAATAACTTCGTATAGCATACATTATACGAAGTTATACATGTTTAAGGGTT
CCGGTTCCACTAGGTACAATTCGATATCAAGCTTATCGATAATCAACCTCTGGATTACAAAATTTGTGAA
AGATTGACTGGTATTCTTAACTATGTTGCTCCTTTTACGCTATGTGGATACGCTGCTTTAATGCCTTTGT
ATCATGCTATTGCTTCCCGTATGGCTTTCATTTTCTCCTCCTTGTATAAATCCTGGTTGCTGTCTCTTTA
TGAGGAGTTGTGGCCCGTTGTCAGGCAACGTGGCGTGGTGTGCACTGTGTTTGCTGACGCAACCCCCACT
GGTTGGGGCATTGCCACCACCTGTCAGCTCCTTTCCGGGACTTTCGCTTTCCCCCTCCCTATTGCCACGG
CGGAACTCATCGCCGCCTGCCTTGCCCGCTGCTGGACAGGGGCTCGGCTGTTGGGCACTGACAATTCCGT
GGTGTTGTCGGGGAAATCATCGTCCTTTCCTTGGCTGCTCGCCTGTGTTGCCACCTGGATTCTGCGCGGG
ACGTCCTTCTGCTACGTCCCTTCGGCCCTCAATCCAGCGGACCTTCCTTCCCGCGGCCTGCTGCCGGCTC
TGCGGCCTCTTCCGCGTCTTCGCCTTCGCCCTCAGACGAGTCGGATCTCCCTTTGGGCCGCCTCCCCGCA
TCGATACCGTCGACCTCGATCGAGACCTAGAAAAACATGGAGCAATCACAAGTAGCAATACAGCAGCTAC
CAATGCTGATTGTGCCTGGCTAGAAGCACAAGAGGAGGAGGAGGTGGGTTTTCCAGTCACACCTCAGGTA
CCTTTAAGACCAATGACTTACAAGGCAGCTGTAGATCTTAGCCACTTTTTAAAAGAAAAGGGGGGACTGG
AAGGGCTAATTCACTCCCAACGAAGACAAGATATCCTTGATCTGTGGATCTACCACACACAAGGCTACTT
CCCTGATTGGCAGAACTACACACCAGGGCCAGGGATCAGATATCCACTGACCTTTGGATGGTGCTACAAG
CTAGTACCAGTTGAGCAAGAGAAGGTAGAAGAAGCCAATGAAGGAGAGAACACCCGCTTGTTACACCCTG
TGAGCCTGCATGGGATGGATGACCCGGAGAGAGAAGTATTAGAGTGGAGGTTTGACAGCCGCCTAGCATT
TCATCACATGGCCCGAGAGCTGCATCCGGACTGTACTGGGTCTCTCTGGTTAGACCAGATCTGAGCCTGG
GAGCTCTCTGGCTAACTAGGGAACCCACTGCTTAAGCCTCAATAAAGCTTGCCTTGAGTGCTTCAAGTAG
TGTGTGCCCGTCTGTTGTGTGACTCTGGTAACTAGAGATCCCTCAGACCCTTTTAGTCAGTGTGGAAAAT
CTCTAGCAGCATGTGAGCAAAAGGCCAGCAAAAGGCCAGGAACCGTAAAAAGGCCGCGTTGCTGGCGTTT
TTCCATAGGCTCCGCCCCCCTGACGAGCATCACAAAAATCGACGCTCAAGTCAGAGGTGGCGAAACCCGA
CAGGACTATAAAGATACCAGGCGTTTCCCCCTGGAAGCTCCCTCGTGCGCTCTCCTGTTCCGACCCTGCC
GCTTACCGGATACCTGTCCGCCTTTCTCCCTTCGGGAAGCGTGGCGCTTTCTCATAGCTCACGCTGTAGG
TATCTCAGTTCGGTGTAGGTCGTTCGCTCCAAGCTGGGCTGTGTGCACGAACCCCCCGTTCAGCCCGACC
GCTGCGCCTTATCCGGTAACTATCGTCTTGAGTCCAACCCGGTAAGACACGACTTATCGCCACTGGCAGC
AGCCACTGGTAACAGGATTAGCAGAGCGAGGTATGTAGGCGGTGCTACAGAGTTCTTGAAGTGGTGGCCT
AACTACGGCTACACTAGAAGAACAGTATTTGGTATCTGCGCTCTGCTGAAGCCAGTTACCTTCGGAAAAA
GAGTTGGTAGCTCTTGATCCGGCAAACAAACCACCGCTGGTAGCGGTGGTTTTTTTGTTTGCAAGCAGCA
GATTACGCGCAGAAAAAAAGGATCTCAAGAAGATCCTTTGATCTTTTCTACGGGGTCTGACGCTCAGTGG
AACGAAAACTCACGTTAAGGGATTTTGGTCATGAGATTATCAAAAAGGATCTTCACCTAGATCCTTTTAA
ATTAAAAATGAAGTTTTAAATCAATCTAAAGTATATATGAGTAAACTTGGTCTGACAGTTACCAATGCTT
AATCAGTGAGGCACCTATCTCAGCGATCTGTCTATTTCGTTCATCCATAGTTGCCTGACTCCCCGTCGTG
TAGATAACTACGATACGGGAGGGCTTACCATCTGGCCCCAGTGCTGCAATGATACCGCGAGACCCACGCT
CACCGGCTCCAGATTTATCAGCAATAAACCAGCCAGCCGGAAGGGCCGAGCGCAGAAGTGGTCCTGCAAC
TTTATCCGCCTCCATCCAGTCTATTAATTGTTGCCGGGAAGCTAGAGTAAGTAGTTCGCCAGTTAATAGT
TTGCGCAACGTTGTTGCCATTGCTACAGGCATCGTGGTGTCACGCTCGTCGTTTGGTATGGCTTCATTCA
GCTCCGGTTCCCAACGATCAAGGCGAGTTACATGATCCCCCATGTTGTGCAAAAAAGCGGTTAGCTCCTT
CGGTCCTCCGATCGTTGTCAGAAGTAAGTTGGCCGCAGTGTTATCACTCATGGTTATGGCAGCACTGCAT
AATTCTCTTACTGTCATGCCATCCGTAAGATGCTTTTCTGTGACTGGTGAGTACTCAACCAAGTCATTCT
GAGAATAGTGTATGCGGCGACCGAGTTGCTCTTGCCCGGCGTCAATACGGGATAATACCGCGCCACATAG
CAGAACTTTAAAAGTGCTCATCATTGGAAAACGTTCTTCGGGGCGAAAACTCTCAAGGATCTTACCGCTG
TTGAGATCCAGTTCGATGTAACCCACTCGTGCACCCAACTGATCTTCAGCATCTTTTACTTTCACCAGCG
TTTCTGGGTGAGCAAAAACAGGAAGGCAAAATGCCGCAAAAAAGGGAATAAGGGCGACACGGAAATGTTG
AATACTCATACTCTTCCTTTTTCAATATTATTGAAGCATTTATCAGGGTTATTGTCT
Features (pLannotate 1.2.2; 23 found; start..end, strand, type, name):
    116..168     -  misc_feature   bom (fragment): basis of mobility region from pBR322
    323..702     +  enhancer       CMV enhancer: human cytomegalovirus immediate early enhancer
    703..902     +  promoter       CMV promoter: human cytomegalovirus (CMV) immediate early promoter
    920..1100    +  LTR            5' LTR (truncated): truncated 5' long terminal repeat (LTR) from HIV-1
   1147..1272    +  misc_feature   HIV-1 Ψ: packaging signal of human immunodeficiency virus type 1
   1256..1594    +  CDS            HIV-1 gag (fragment): gag protein from human immunodeficiency virus 1; gag
   1769..2002    +  misc_feature   RRE: The Rev response element (RRE) of HIV-1 allows for Rev-dependent mRNA export from the nucleus to the cytoplasm.
   2379..2479    +  CDS            Rev (fragment): human immunodeficiency virus 1 (HIV-1) Rev protein; rev; enhances nuclear export of unspliced and incompletely spliced viral mRNAs
   2529..2646    +  misc_feature   cPPT/CTS: central polypurine tract and central termination sequence of HIV-1
   2899..2932    +  protein_bind   loxP: Cre-mediated recombination occurs in the 8-bp core sequence (GCATACAT). Cre recombinase
   3057..3124    +  misc_RNA       tracrRNA (fragment): trans-activating CRISPR RNA for the Streptococcus pyogenes CRISPR/Cas9 system
   3189..4360    +  promoter       EF-1α promoter: strong constitutive promoter for human elongation factor EF-1α
   4372..4968    +  CDS            PuroR: puromycin N-acetyltransferase; pac from Streptomyces alboniger; confers resistance to puromycin
   5044..5742    +  CDS            TagBFP: monomeric blue fluorescent protein mammalian codon-optimized
   5762..5795    +  protein_bind   loxP: Cre-mediated recombination occurs in the 8-bp core sequence (GCATACAT). Cre recombinase
   5828..5851    +  misc_feature   MCS (fragment): pBluescript multiple cloning site
   5851..6439    +  misc_feature   WPRE: woodchuck hepatitis virus posttranscriptional regulatory element
   6440..6459    +  misc_feature   MCS (fragment): pBluescript multiple cloning site
   6461..6961    +  CDS            nef (fragment): NEF_HV1LA - Experimental evidence at protein level: Swiss-Prot protein existence level 1. Extracellular Nef protein targets CD4(+) T-lymphocytes for apoptosis by interacting with CXCR4 surface receptors. From Human immunodeficiency virus type 1 group M subtype B (isolate Lai) (HIV-1).
   6968..7148    +  LTR            5' LTR (truncated): truncated 5' long terminal repeat (LTR) from HIV-1
   7210..7798    -  rep_origin     ori: high-copy-number ColE1/pMB1/pBR322/pUC origin of replication
   7969..8829    -  CDS            AmpR: β-lactamase; bla; confers resistance to ampicillin, carbenicillin, and related antibiotics
   8830..57      -  promoter       AmpR promoter (across the origin): bla
