[The description below was written by a language model from this plasmid's Addgene catalogue record and pLannotate feature annotations shown in this document.]
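Description:
pU6-sgT-REX17_EF1a-Puro-T2A-BFP is an HIV-1-based lentiviral CRISPR guide-expression plasmid built on the pU6-sgRNA EF1Alpha-puro-T2A-BFP backbone. It carries a single guide RNA directed at the promoter of the human non-coding RNA gene T-REX17 on chromosome 8. In bacteria it is maintained through a high-copy ColE1/pUC-type origin and selected with ampicillin via β-lactamase. The catalogue lists a total size of 8,885 bp, whereas the sequenced record annotated here is 8,877 nt.

The viral portion begins with a CMV enhancer/promoter fused to a truncated 5' LTR, which drives genomic RNA transcription in packaging cells. This is followed by the Ψ packaging signal with a gag fragment, the RRE for Rev-dependent nuclear export, and the cPPT/CTS. It ends with a WPRE to boost transcript stability and expression, a nef fragment and a second truncated LTR.

Between these elements sit two expression units. The first is the sgRNA cassette, which the feature table detects only as a partial S. pyogenes tracrRNA scaffold. The U6 promoter named in the plasmid title is not annotated. The second is an EF-1α promoter driving puromycin N-acetyltransferase linked to TagBFP through a T2A self-cleaving peptide (named in the record but also not annotated), so transduced cells can be both drug-selected and tracked or sorted by blue fluorescence. Two same-orientation loxP sites flank the guide scaffold and the EF-1α-Puro-T2A-BFP unit, which would allow Cre-mediated excision.

No Cas9 is encoded, so the construct must be used in cells that supply a Cas9 or dCas9 effector separately. The promoter-directed guide suggests perturbation of T-REX17 transcription, but the record does not specify the effector.
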