Addgene plasmid #195501: pU6-sgT-REX17_EF1a-Puro-T2A-BFP
Purpose: Lentiviral BFP expression vector bearing a sgRNA targeting the promoter of human T-REX17
Depositing lab: Alexander Meissner. Depositing organization: Max Planck Institute for Molecular Genetics. Publication: T-REX17 is a transiently expressed non-coding RNA essential for human endoderm formation. Landshammer A, Bolondi A, Kretzmer H, Much C, Buschow R, Rose A, Wu HJ, Mackowiak SD, Braendl B, Giesselmann P, Tornisiello R, Parsi KM, Huey J, Mielke T, Meierhofer D, Maehr R, Hnisz D, Michor F, Rinn JL, Meissner A. Elife. 2023 Jan 31;12:e83077. doi: 10.7554/eLife.83077. PubMed 36719724.
Backbone
  Vector backbone: pU6-sgRNA EF1Alpha-puro-T2A-BFP (Plasmid #60955)
  Backbone manufacturer: Jonathan Weissman
  Backbone size w/o insert (bp): 8877
  Total vector size (bp): 8885
  Modifications to backbone: sgRNA sequence with a human unrelated target
  Vector type: Mammalian Expression, Lentiviral, CRISPR
  Selectable markers: Puromycin
Growth in bacteria
  Bacterial resistance: Ampicillin, 100 μg/mL
  Growth temperature: 37°C
  Growth strain: NEB Stable
  Copy number: Unknown
Gene/Insert
  Gene/Insert name: sgRNA
  gRNA/shRNA sequence: AGTGGTGTGGATTTCGGCAG
  Species: H. sapiens (human)
  GenBank ID: hg19, chr8:55141135-55141154
  Tag / fusion protein: Puro (C terminal on backbone); T2A (C terminal on backbone); BFP (C terminal on backbone)
Resource information
  A portion of this plasmid was derived from a plasmid made by: sgRNA was ordered from Sigma-Aldrich as synthetic ssODN oligonucleotide
Terms and licenses: Academic/Nonprofit Terms; Industry Terms: Not Available to Industry
How to cite: pU6-sgT-REX17_EF1a-Puro-T2A-BFP was a gift from Alexander Meissner (Addgene plasmid # 195501 ; http://n2t.net/addgene:195501 ; RRID:Addgene_195501)
